>Addgene plasmid #248974 | MultiCAST-miniTn-Kan | addgene full sequence | sequence record 494419 | Addgene NGS Result
TCGGTGTAGCTCTTTGGCATCGTCTCTCGCCTGTCCCCTCAGTTCAGTAATTTCCTGCATTTGCCTGTTT
CCAGTCGGTAGATATTCCACAAAACAGCAGGGAAGCAGCGCTTTTCCGCTGCATAACCCTGCTTCGGGGT
CATTATAGCGATTTTTTCGGTATATCCATCCTTTTTCGCACGATATACAGGATTTTGCCAAAGGGTTCGT
GTAGACTTTCCTTGGTGTATCCAACGGCGTCAGCCGGGCAGGATAGGTGAAGTAGGCCCACCCGCGAGCG
GGTGTTCCTTCTTCACTGTCCCTTATTCGCACCTGGCGGTGCTCAACGGGAATCCTGCTCTGCGAGGCTG
GCCGGCTACCGCCGGCGTAACAGATGAGGGCAAGCGGGGTACAATTCCCATGTCAGCCGTTAAGTGTTCC
TGTGTCACTCAAAATTGCTTTGAGAGGCTCTAAGGGCTTCTCAGTGCGTTACATCCCTGGCTTGTTGTCC
ACAACCGTTAAACCTTAAAAGCTTTAAAAGCCTTATATATTCTTTTTTTTCTTATAAAACTTAAAACCTT
AGAGGCTATTTAAGTTGCTGATTTATATTAATTTTATTGTTCAAACATGAGAGCTTAGTACGTGAAACAT
GAGAGCTTAGTACGTTAGCCATGAGAGCTTAGTACGTTAGCCATGAGGGTTTAGTTCGTTAAACATGAGA
GCTTAGTACGTTAAACATGAGAGCTTAGTACGTGAAACATGAGAGCTTAGTACGTACTATCAACAGGTTG
AACTGCTGATCTTCAGATCCTCTACCCGCTGAGCAATAACTAGCATAACCCCTTGGGGCCTCTAAACGGG
TCTTGAGGGGTTTTTTGCTGAAACCTCAGGCATTTGTTGTTGATACAACCATAAAATGATAATTACACCC
ATAAATTGATAATTATCACACCCATAAATTGATATTGCCTCTTCATGGTCTAAACTTCAGTAAGTTTACG
ACATTTTCCTCGAGGTCATTTCCGGGGATCCTTACCAATGCTTAATTAGAAAAACTCATCGAGCATCAAA
TGAAACTGCAATTTATTCATATCAGGATTATCAATACCATATTTTTGAAAAAGCCGTTTCTGTAATGAAG
GAGAAAACTCACCGAGGCAGTTCCATAGGATGGCAAGATCCTGGTATCGGTCTGCGATTCCGACTCGTCC
AACATCAATACAACCTATTAATTTCCCCTCGTCAAAAATAAGGTTATCAAGTGAGAAATCACCATGAGTG
ACGACTGAATCCGGTGAGAATGGCAAAAGCTTATGCATTTCTTTCCAGACTTGTTCAACAGGCCAGCCAT
TACGCTCGTCATCAAAATCACTCGCATCAACCAAACCGTTATTCATTCGTGATTGCGCCTGAGCGAGACG
AAATACGCGATCGCTGTTAAAAGGACAATTACAAACAGGAATCGAATGCAACCGGCGCAGGAACACTGCC
AGCGCATCAACAATATTTTCACCTGAATCAGGATATTCTTCTAATACCTGGAATGCTGTTTTCCCGGGGA
TCGCAGTGGTGAGTAACCATGCATCATCAGGAGTACGGATAAAATGCTTGATGGTCGGAAGAGGCATAAA
TTCCGTCAGCCAGTTTAGTCTGACCATCTCATCTGTAACATCATTGGCAACGCTACCTTTGCCATGTTTC
AGAAACAACTCTGGCGCATCGGGCTTCCCATACAATCGATAGATTGTCGCACCTGATTGCCCGACATTAT
CGCGAGCCCATTTATACCCATATAAATCAGCATCCATGTTGGAATTTAATCGCGGCCTCGAGCAAGACGT
TTCCCGTTGAATATGGCTCATACTCTTCCTTTTTCAATATTATTGAAGCATTTATCAGGGTTATTGTCTC
ATGAGCGGATACATATTTGAATGTATTTAGAAAAATAAACAAAAGAGTTTGACGGATGGCCTTTTTGCGT
TTCTATGGATAACCGTATTACCGCCTTTGAGTGAGCTGATACCGCTCGCCGCAGCCGAACGACCGAGCGC
AGCGAGTCAGTGAGCGAGGACACAAGCTTTGACAGCTAGCTCAGTCCTAGGTATAATACTAGCGTCGACA
GGATCCGAATTCGAGCTCGGTATGATGGGTTAAAAAGGATCGATCCTCATTACTACTGCAAAGTAGCTGA
TAACACTAGTCCGACTATTAATTAACTTTACTGCTGAATAAGTAGATAACTACCAATTCTTTCTTGCCGC
CAAGGATCTCTTACTGCAGTAGTTTTGCTGAAATACTCGATTCACAAAAATATCAACTTATGGTTGTTTT
GTGAGATATCAATATATGGTTGTTTTGTGGTTAAGTTGCTGATTATAAATAATTATTAAATATCACTTTA
TGGTTGCATCAACAGGTACCGAGCTCGAATTCACTGGCCGT
Features (pLannotate 1.2.2; 9 found; start..end, strand, type, name):
    246..355     +  oriT           oriT: incP origin of transfer
    401..789     -  rep_origin     R6K γ ori: γ replication origin from E. coli plasmid R6K; requires the R6K initiator protein pi for replication
    810..857     +  terminator     T7 terminator: transcription terminator for bacteriophage T7 RNA polymerase
   1026..1841    -  CDS            KanR: aminoglycoside phosphotransferase; aph(3')-Ia; confers resistance to kanamycin in bacteria or G418 (Geneticin®) in eukaryotes
   1842..1933    -  promoter       AmpR promoter: bla
   1940..1955    +  terminator     rrnB T2 terminator (fragment): transcription terminator T2 from the E. coli rrnB gene
   2059..2093    +  promoter       J23119 promoter: bacterial promoter (Registry of Standard Biological Parts BBa J23119)
   2107..2122    +  misc_feature   MCS (fragment): pUC18/19 multiple cloning site
   2395..2412    -  misc_feature   MCS (fragment): pUC18/19 multiple cloning site
