[The description below was written by a language model from this plasmid's Addgene catalogue record and pLannotate feature annotations shown in this document.]
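Description:
MultiCAST-miniTn-Kan is a small (about 2.4 kb) bacterial donor plasmid from the MultiCAST system, a toolkit that adapts CRISPR-associated transposons (CASTs) for reverse genetics in bacteria. It is catalogued as an empty backbone that supplies a mini-transposon marked with kanamycin resistance. Replication depends on the R6K γ origin, which fires only when the pi initiator protein is provided in trans. The plasmid is therefore maintained at low copy in pir-expressing E. coli hosts and behaves as a suicide vector in recipients lacking pir. An incP (RP4-type) origin of transfer allows it to be mobilised by conjugation from a donor strain that supplies the transfer functions. In a pir-negative recipient, kanamycin-resistant colonies would thus be expected to arise from integration of the marker into the genome rather than from plasmid persistence.

The only selectable marker is the aph(3')-Ia kanamycin resistance gene, driven by the bla (AmpR) promoter. It serves both for plasmid maintenance and, according to the stated purpose, as the mini-Tn cargo. Flanking annotations include a T7 terminator and a short rrnB T2 terminator fragment, which probably insulate the marker from read-through transcription. Downstream lies the strong constitutive synthetic J23119 promoter followed by fragments of pUC-type multiple cloning site. This arrangement is consistent with a site for expressing a cloned guide RNA or CRISPR array, although the record does not say what is meant to be inserted there. The automated feature table does not annotate the transposon left and right ends, so the exact boundaries of the mini-Tn cannot be determined from it. No transposase or Cas effector genes are annotated, so these would have to come from another source.
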