Addgene plasmid #248974: MultiCAST-miniTn-Kan
Purpose: (Empty Backbone) MultiCAST mini-Tn donor plasmid containing kanamycin selectable marker
Depositing lab: Matthew Waldor. Depositing organization: Brigham and Women's Hospital. Publication: Adapting CRISPR-associated transposons for rapid and high-throughput reverse genetics. Basta DW, Zingl FG, Yang Y, Nguyen KT, Liu YY, Waldor MK. bioRxiv [Preprint]. 2025 Nov 1:2025.10.31.685825. doi: 10.1101/2025.10.31.685825. PubMed 41279409.
Backbone
  Vector backbone: R6K origin
  Vector type: Bacterial Expression
Growth in bacteria
  Bacterial resistance: Kanamycin, 50 μg/mL
  Growth temperature: 37°C
  Growth strain: Pir1
  Copy number: Low Copy
Terms and licenses: Academic/Nonprofit Terms; Industry Terms: Not Available to Industry
Depositor comments: Please visit https://doi.org/10.1101/2025.10.31.685825 for bioRxiv preprint.
How to cite: MultiCAST-miniTn-Kan was a gift from Matthew Waldor (Addgene plasmid # 248974 ; http://n2t.net/addgene:248974 ; RRID:Addgene_248974)
